Addgene plasmid #205449: TRE-UBC-mCD47-T2A-GFP
Purpose: lentiviral plasmid for expression of mouse CD47
Depositing lab: Deepta Bhattacharya. Depositing organization: University of Arizona. Publication: Engineering human pluripotent stem cell lines to evade xenogeneic transplantation barriers. Pizzato HA, Alonso-Guallart P, Woods J, Connelly JP, Fehniger TA, Atkinson JP, Pruett-Miller SM, Monsma FJ Jr, Bhattacharya D. Stem Cell Reports. 2023 Dec 22:S2213-6711(23)00496-4. doi: 10.1016/j.stemcr.2023.12.003. PubMed 38215755.
Backbone
  Vector backbone: pCW
  Vector type: Mammalian Expression
  Selectable markers: GFP
Growth in bacteria
  Bacterial resistance: Ampicillin, 100 μg/mL
  Growth temperature: 37°C
  Growth strain: DH5alpha
  Copy number: High Copy
Gene/Insert
  Gene/Insert name: mCD47
  Species: M. musculus (mouse)
  Entrez Gene: Cd47 (a.k.a. 9130415E20Rik, B430305P08Rik, IAP, Itgp)
  Promoter: UBC
  Cloning method: Gibson Cloning
Terms and licenses: Academic/Nonprofit Terms; Industry Terms: Not Available to Industry
Depositor comments: Please visit https://www.biorxiv.org/content/10.1101/2023.06.27.546594v1 for bioRxiv preprint. Plasmid has been found to exist as a dimer. Plasmid dimerization often does not impact plasmid function, but may reduce transformation efficiencies. You may need to screen multiple colonies to isolate the monomeric version of this plasmid. If you still have trouble isolating the monomeric version, you might consider linearizing, gel extracting, re-ligating, and transforming the plasmid.
How to cite: TRE-UBC-mCD47-T2A-GFP was a gift from Deepta Bhattacharya (Addgene plasmid # 205449 ; http://n2t.net/addgene:205449 ; RRID:Addgene_205449)
