[The description below was written by a language model from this plasmid's Addgene catalogue record and pLannotate feature annotations shown in this document.]
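Description:
TRE-UBC-mCD47-T2A-GFP is an HIV-1-based lentiviral transfer plasmid built on the pCW backbone for expression of mouse CD47 in mammalian cells. It is propagated in E. coli as a high-copy plasmid through a ColE1/pUC-type origin with ampicillin selection (AmpR under its own bla promoter). An f1 origin is also present. Outside the viral region, the backbone carries a bleomycin/Zeocin resistance gene driven by tandem SV40 and EM7 promoters, although the catalogue lists only GFP as the selectable marker. The depositor notes that the plasmid has been found as a dimer, which usually does not affect function but may reduce transformation efficiency.

The viral genome is transcribed from a CMV enhancer/promoter fused to a truncated 5' LTR. This is followed by the Ψ packaging signal with a gag fragment, the RRE for Rev-dependent nuclear export, and the cPPT/CTS element. The downstream LTR is followed by a bGH polyadenylation signal. Within the proviral region, a tight Tet-responsive promoter inherited from the backbone sits immediately upstream of the human ubiquitin C promoter, and the record names UBC as the promoter for the insert. The record does not state whether the TRE contributes to regulation, and no Tet transactivator is annotated. UbC drives the mouse Cd47 coding sequence. According to the construct name, this is linked through a T2A self-cleaving peptide to GFP (annotated as Emerald GFP), so both proteins arise from one transcript and fluorescence marks transduced cells. The T2A itself is not annotated but fits the short gap between the two coding sequences. A WPRE downstream enhances transcript expression.

CD47 is the ligand for the inhibitory receptor SIRPα. The associated publication concerns engineering human pluripotent stem cell lines to evade xenogeneic transplantation barriers, which is consistent with supplying a mouse CD47 signal to human cells.
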