Features (pLannotate 1.2.2; 33 found; start..end, strand, type, name):
     31..83      -  misc_feature   bom (fragment): basis of mobility region from pBR322
    238..617     +  enhancer       CMV enhancer: human cytomegalovirus immediate early enhancer
    618..817     +  promoter       CMV promoter: human cytomegalovirus (CMV) immediate early promoter
    835..1015    +  LTR            5' LTR (truncated): truncated 5' long terminal repeat (LTR) from HIV-1
   1062..1187    +  misc_feature   HIV-1 Ψ: packaging signal of human immunodeficiency virus type 1
   1171..1534    +  CDS            HIV-1 gag (fragment): gag protein from human immunodeficiency virus 1; gag
   1680..1913    +  misc_feature   RRE: The Rev response element (RRE) of HIV-1 allows for Rev-dependent mRNA export from the nucleus to the cytoplasm.
   2290..2390    +  CDS            Rev (fragment): human immunodeficiency virus 1 (HIV-1) Rev protein; rev; enhances nuclear export of unspliced and incompletely spliced viral mRNAs
   2440..2557    +  misc_feature   cPPT/CTS: central polypurine tract and central termination sequence of HIV-1
   2605..2916    +  promoter       tight TRE promoter: Tet-responsive promoter PTight, consisting of seven tet operator sequences followed by the minimal CMV promoter
   2988..4199    +  promoter       UbC promoter: human ubiquitin C promoter
   4235..5206    +  CDS            Cd47: CD47_MOUSE - Experimental evidence at protein level: Swiss-Prot protein existence level 1. Has a role in both cell adhesion by acting as an adhesion receptor for THBS1 on platelets, and in the modulation of integrins. Plays an important role in memory formation and synaptic plasticity in the hippocampus. Receptor for SIRPA, binding to which prevents maturation of immature dendritic cells and inhibits cytokine production by mature dendritic cells. Interaction with SIRPG mediates cell-cell adhesion, enhances superantigen-dependent T-cell-mediated proliferation and costimulates T-cell activation.
   5268..5986    +  CDS            EmGFP (fragment): Emerald GFP mammalian codon-optimized
   6023..6046    +  misc_feature   MCS (fragment): pBluescript multiple cloning site
   6046..6634    +  misc_feature   WPRE: woodchuck hepatitis virus posttranscriptional regulatory element
   6635..6654    +  misc_feature   MCS (fragment): pBluescript multiple cloning site
   6656..7156    +  CDS            nef (fragment): NEF_HV1LA - Experimental evidence at protein level: Swiss-Prot protein existence level 1. Extracellular Nef protein targets CD4(+) T-lymphocytes for apoptosis by interacting with CXCR4 surface receptors. From Human immunodeficiency virus type 1 group M subtype B (isolate Lai) (HIV-1).
   7163..7343    +  LTR            5' LTR (truncated): truncated 5' long terminal repeat (LTR) from HIV-1
   7375..7599    +  polyA_signal   bGH poly(A) signal: bovine growth hormone polyadenylation signal
   7603..7624    +  promoter       SV40 promoter (fragment): SV40 enhancer and early promoter
   7645..8073    +  rep_origin     f1 ori (sequence partly withheld): f1 bacteriophage origin of replication; arrow indicates direction of (+) strand synthesis
   8087..8416    +  promoter       SV40 promoter: SV40 enhancer and early promoter
   8464..8511    +  promoter       EM7 promoter: synthetic bacterial promoter&nbsp
   8530..8904    +  CDS            BleoR: antibiotic-binding protein; Sh ble from Streptoalloteichus hindustanus; confers resistance to bleomycin, phleomycin, and Zeocin™
   8914..9039    +  CDS            ble (fragment): BLE_KLEPN - Experimental evidence at protein level: Swiss-Prot protein existence level 1. Binding protein with a strong affinity to the bleomycin family of antibiotics. Binds to CL990; an antimitotic-antibiotic compound. From Klebsiella pneumoniae.
   9034..9155    +  polyA_signal   SV40 poly(A) signal: SV40 polyadenylation signal
   9226..9248    -  protein_bind   lac operator (fragment): The lac repressor binds to the lac operator to inhibit transcription in E. coli. This inhibition can be relieved by adding lactose or isopropyl-β-D-thiogalactopyranoside (IPTG). lac repressor encoded by lacI
   9252..9282    -  promoter       lac promoter: promoter for the E. coli lac operon
   9297..9318    -  protein_bind   CAP binding site: CAP binding activates transcription in the presence of cAMP. E. coli catabolite activator protein
   9331..9423    -  CDS            lacI (fragment): lac repressor; lacI; The lac repressor binds to the lac operator to inhibit transcription in E. coli. This inhibition can be relieved by adding lactose or isopropyl-β-D-thiogalactopyranoside (IPTG).
   9606..10194   -  rep_origin     ori: high-copy-number ColE1/pMB1/pBR322/pUC origin of replication
  10365..11225   -  CDS            AmpR: β-lactamase; bla; confers resistance to ampicillin, carbenicillin, and related antibiotics
  11226..11330   -  promoter       AmpR promoter: bla
>Addgene plasmid #205449 | TRE-UBC-mCD47-T2A-GFP | addgene full sequence | sequence record 408854 | Addgene NGS Result
GTCGACGGATCGGGAGATCTCCCGATCCCCTATGGTGCACTCTCAGTACAATCTGCTCTGATGCCGCATA
GTTAAGCCAGTATCTGCTCCCTGCTTGTGTGTTGGAGGTCGCTGAGTAGTGCGCGAGCAAAATTTAAGCT
ACAACAAGGCAAGGCTTGACCGACAATTGCATGAAGAATCTGCTTAGGGTTAGGCGTTTTGCGCTGCTTC
GCGATGTACGGGCCAGATATACGCGTTGACATTGATTATTGACTAGTTATTAATAGTAATCAATTACGGG
GTCATTAGTTCATAGCCCATATATGGAGTTCCGCGTTACATAACTTACGGTAAATGGCCCGCCTGGCTGA
CCGCCCAACGACCCCCGCCCATTGACGTCAATAATGACGTATGTTCCCATAGTAACGCCAATAGGGACTT
TCCATTGACGTCAATGGGTGGAGTATTTACGGTAAACTGCCCACTTGGCAGTACATCAAGTGTATCATAT
GCCAAGTACGCCCCCTATTGACGTCAATGACGGTAAATGGCCCGCCTGGCATTATGCCCAGTACATGACC
TTATGGGACTTTCCTACTTGGCAGTACATCTACGTATTAGTCATCGCTATTACCATGGTGATGCGGTTTT
GGCAGTACATCAATGGGCGTGGATAGCGGTTTGACTCACGGGGATTTCCAAGTCTCCACCCCATTGACGT
CAATGGGAGTTTGTTTTGGCACCAAAATCAACGGGACTTTCCAAAATGTCGTAACAACTCCGCCCCATTG
ACGCAAATGGGCGGTAGGCGTGTACGGTGGGAGGTCTATATAAGCAGCGCGTTTTGCCTGTACTGGGTCT
CTCTGGTTAGACCAGATCTGAGCCTGGGAGCTCTCTGGCTAACTAGGGAACCCACTGCTTAAGCCTCAAT
AAAGCTTGCCTTGAGTGCTTCAAGTAGTGTGTGCCCGTCTGTTGTGTGACTCTGGTAACTAGAGATCCCT
CAGACCCTTTTAGTCAGTGTGGAAAATCTCTAGCAGTGGCGCCCGAACAGGGACTTGAAAGCGAAAGGGA
AACCAGAGGAGCTCTCTCGACGCAGGACTCGGCTTGCTGAAGCGCGCACGGCAAGAGGCGAGGGGCGGCG
ACTGGTGAGTACGCCAAAAATTTTGACTAGCGGAGGCTAGAAGGAGAGAGATGGGTGCGAGAGCGTCAGT
ATTAAGCGGGGGAGAATTAGATCGCGATGGGAAAAAATTCGGTTAAGGCCAGGGGGAAAGAAAAAATATA
AATTAAAACATATAGTATGGGCAAGCAGGGAGCTAGAACGATTCGCAGTTAATCCTGGCCTGTTAGAAAC
ATCAGAAGGCTGTAGACAAATACTGGGACAGCTACAACCATCCCTTCAGACAGGATCAGAAGAACTTAGA
TCATTATATAATACAGTAGCAACCCTCTATTGTGTGCATCAAAGGATAGAGATAAAAGACACCAAGGAAG
CTTTAGACAAGATAGAGGAAGAGCAAAACAAAAGTAAGACCACCGCACAGCAAGCGGCCGCTGATCTTCA
GACCTGGAGGAGGAGATATGAGGGACAATTGGAGAAGTGAATTATATAAATATAAAGTAGTAAAAATTGA
ACCATTAGGAGTAGCACCCACCAAGGCAAAGAGAAGAGTGGTGCAGAGAGAAAAAAGAGCAGTGGGAATA
GGAGCTTTGTTCCTTGGGTTCTTGGGAGCAGCAGGAAGCACTATGGGCGCAGCGTCAATGACGCTGACGG
TACAGGCCAGACAATTATTGTCTGGTATAGTGCAGCAGCAGAACAATTTGCTGAGGGCTATTGAGGCGCA
ACAGCATCTGTTGCAACTCACAGTCTGGGGCATCAAGCAGCTCCAGGCAAGAATCCTGGCTGTGGAAAGA
TACCTAAAGGATCAACAGCTCCTGGGGATTTGGGGTTGCTCTGGAAAACTCATTTGCACCACTGCTGTGC
CTTGGAATGCTAGTTGGAGTAATAAATCTCTGGAACAGATTTGGAATCACACGACCTGGATGGAGTGGGA
CAGAGAAATTAACAATTACACAAGCTTAATACACTCCTTAATTGAAGAATCGCAAAACCAGCAAGAAAAG
AATGAACAAGAATTATTGGAATTAGATAAATGGGCAAGTTTGTGGAATTGGTTTAACATAACAAATTGGC
TGTGGTATATAAAATTATTCATAATGATAGTAGGAGGCTTGGTAGGTTTAAGAATAGTTTTTGCTGTACT
TTCTATAGTGAATAGAGTTAGGCAGGGATATTCACCATTATCGTTTCAGACCCACCTCCCAACCCCGAGG
GGACCCGACAGGCCCGAAGGAATAGAAGAAGAAGGTGGAGAGAGAGACAGAGACAGATCCATTCGATTAG
TGAACGGATCGGCACTGCGTGCGCCAATTCTGCAGACAAATGGCAGTATTCATCCACAATTTTAAAAGAA
AAGGGGGGATTGGGGGGTACAGTGCAGGGGAAAGAATAGTAGACATAATAGCAACAGACATACAAACTAA
AGAATTACAAAAACAAATTACAAAAATTCAAAATTTTCGGGTTTATTACAGGGACAGCAGAGATCCAGTT
TGGTTAATTCTAGTTTTACTCCCTATCAGTGATAGAGAACGTATGTCGAGTTTACTCCCTATCAGTGATA
GAGAACGATGTCGAGTTTACTCCCTATCAGTGATAGAGAACGTATGTCGAGTTTACTCCCTATCAGTGAT
AGAGAACGTATGTCGAGTTTACTCCCTATCAGTGATAGAGAACGTATGTCGAGTTTATCCCTATCAGTGA
TAGAGAACGTATGTCGAGTTTACTCCCTATCAGTGATAGAGAACGTATGTCGAGGTAGGCGTGTACGGTG
GGAGGCCTATATAAGCAGAGCTCGTTTAGTGAACCGTCAGATCGCCTGGAGAATTCGTTAACGGATCCTC
TAGAGCTCAGCCTCGAGATTTAAATTTAATTAACCCACCCAAGATCTGGCCTCCGCGCCGGGTTTTGGCG
CCTCCCGCGGGCGCCCCCCTCCTCACGGCGAGCGCTGCCACGTCAGACGAAGGGCGCAGCGAGCGTCCTG
ATCCTTCCGCCCGGACGCTCAGGACAGCGGCCCGCTGCTCATAAGACTCGGCCTTAGAACCCCAGTATCA
GCAGAAGGACATTTTAGGACGGGACTTGGGTGACTCTAGGGCACTGGTTTTCTTTCCAGAGAGCGGAACA
GGCGAGGAAAAGTAGTCCCTTCTCGGCGATTCTGCGGAGGGATCTCCGTGGGGCGGTGAACGCCGATGAT
TATATAAGGACGCGCCGGGTGTGGCACAGCTAGTTCCGTCGCAGCCGGGATTTGGGTCGCGGTTCTTGTT
TGTGGATCGCTGTGATCGTCACTTGGTGAGTAGCGGGCTGCTGGGCTGGCCGGGGCTTTCGTGGCCGCCG
GGCCGCTCGGTGGGACGGAAGCGTGTGGAGAGACCGCCAAGGGCTGTAGTCTGGGTCCGCGAGCAAGGTT
GCCCTGAACTGGGGGTTGGGGGGAGCGCAGCAAAATGGCGGCTGTTCCCGAGTCTTGAATGGAAGACGCT
TGTGAGGCGGGCTGTGAGGTCGTTGAAACAAGGTGGGGGGCATGGTGGGCGGCAAGAACCCAAGGTCTTG
AGGCCTTCGCTAATGCGGGAAAGCTCTTATTCGGGTGAGATGGGCTGGGGCACCATCTGGGGACCCTGAC
GTGAAGTTTGTCACTGACTGGAGAACTCGGTTTGTCGTCTGTTGCGGGGGCGGCAGTTATGGCGGTGCCG
TTGGGCAGTGCACCCGTACCTTTGGGAGCGCGCGCCCTCGTCGTGTCGTGACGTCACCCGTTCTGTTGGC
TTATAATGCAGGGTGGGGCCACCTGCCGGTAGGTGTGCGGTAGGCTTTTCTCCGTCGCAGGACGCAGGGT
TCGGGCCTAGGGTAGGCTCTCCTGAATCGACAGGCGCCGGACCTCTGGTGAGGGGAGGGATAAGTGAGGC
GTCAGTTTCTTTGGTCGGTTTTATGTACCTATCTTCTTAAGTAGCTGAAGCTCCGGTTTTGAACTATGCG
CTCGGGGTTGGCGAGTGTGTTTTGTGAAGTTTTTTAGGCACCTTTTGAAATGTAATCATTTGGGTCAATA
TGTAATTTTCAGTGTTAGACTAGTAAATTGTCCGCTAAATTCTGGCCGTTTTTGGCTTTTTTGTTAGACG
AAGCTTGGTACCGAGCTCGGATCTCCACCCCGTAATGTGGCCCCTGGCTGCTGCCCTCCTGCTGGGAAGC
TGTTGCTGTGGCTCCGCTCAGCTGCTGTTTAGCAACGTCAACTCCATCGAGTTTACAAGCTGTAACGAGA
CCGTGGTCATCCCCTGTATCGTGAGGAACGTGGAGGCCCAGTCCACCGAAGAGATGTTCGTCAAGTGGAA
ACTGAACAAAAGCTATATCTTCATTTACGACGGAAATAAAAACTCCACCACCACAGACCAGAACTTTACC
AGCGCCAAAATCTCCGTCTCCGATCTCATCAATGGCATCGCCAGCCTGAAGATGGACAAGAGGGATGCTA
TGGTCGGCAATTACACCTGCGAGGTGACAGAACTCAGCAGAGAGGGCAAGACCGTGATCGAGCTCAAAAA
TAGGACCGCCTTTAATACAGACCAAGGCTCCGCTTGCAGCTATGAAGAGGAAAAAGGAGGATGCAAGCTC
GTCAGCTGGTTTTCCCCCAATGAGAAGATTCTCATTGTGATCTTCCCCATCCTGGCCATTCTCCTCTTTT
GGGGCAAGTTCGGAATCCTCACCCTCAAGTACAAGTCCAGCCACACCAACAAGAGAATTATCCTGCTCCT
GGTGGCCGGCCTGGTCCTCACCGTGATCGTGGTGGTCGGCGCCATTCTGCTCATTCCCGGAGAGAAGCCT
GTCAAAAACGCCTCCGGCCTCGGACTCATTGTGATCAGCACCGGAATCCTGATCCTCCTGCAGTACAACG
TGTTCATGACAGCTTTCGGAATGACCTCCTTCACCATCGCTATCCTGATTACCCAGGTGCTGGGATATGT
GCTGGCCCTCGTGGGACTGTGTCTGTGCATCATGGCTTGCGAACCCGTCCATGGCCCTCTCCTGATCTCC
GGCCTGGGCATCATCGCCCTCGCTGAGCTGCTCGGACTGGTGTACATGAAATTCGTGGCCTCCAACCAAA
GAACCATCCAGCCTCCCAGGAACAGAGGCTTAGAGGGCAGAGGAAGTCTTCTAACATGCGGTGACGTGGA
GGAGAATCCCGGCCCTGTGGTGAGCAAGGGCGAGGAGCTGTTCACCGGGGTGGTGCCCATCCTGGTCGAG
CTGGACGGCGACGTAAACGGCCACAAGTTCAGCGTGTCCGGCGAGGGCGAGGGCGATGCCACCTACGGCA
AGCTGACCCTGAAGTTCATCTGCACCACCGGCAAGCTGCCCGTGCCCTGGCCCACCCTCGTGACCACCTT
GACCTACGGCGTGCAGTGCTTCGCCCGCTACCCCGACCACATGAAGCAGCACGACTTCTTCAAGTCCGCC
ATGCCCGAAGGCTACGTCCAGGAGCGCACCATCTTCTTCAAGGACGACGGCAACTACAAGACCCGCGCCG
AGGTGAAGTTCGAGGGCGACACCCTGGTGAACCGCATCGAGCTGAAGGGCATCGACTTCAAGGAGGACGG
CAACATCCTGGGGCACAAGCTGGAGTACAACTACAACAGCCACAAGGTCTATATCACCGCCGACAAGCAG
AAGAACGGCATCAAGGTGAACTTCAAGACCCGCCACAACATCGAGGACGGCAGCGTGCAGCTCGCCGACC
ACTACCAGCAGAACACCCCCATCGGCGACGGCCCCGTGCTGCTGCCCGACAACCACTACCTGAGCACCCA
GTCCGCCCTGAGCAAAGACCCCAACGAGAAGCGCGATCACATGGTCCTGCTGGAGTTCGTGACCGCCGCC
GGGATCACTCTCGGCATGGACGAGCTGTACAAGTAATGTACAAGTAAAGCGGCCGCGACTCTAGTCCCTC
CCAATTCGATATCAAGCTTATCGATAATCAACCTCTGGATTACAAAATTTGTGAAAGATTGACTGGTATT
CTTAACTATGTTGCTCCTTTTACGCTATGTGGATACGCTGCTTTAATGCCTTTGTATCATGCTATTGCTT
CCCGTATGGCTTTCATTTTCTCCTCCTTGTATAAATCCTGGTTGCTGTCTCTTTATGAGGAGTTGTGGCC
CGTTGTCAGGCAACGTGGCGTGGTGTGCACTGTGTTTGCTGACGCAACCCCCACTGGTTGGGGCATTGCC
ACCACCTGTCAGCTCCTTTCCGGGACTTTCGCTTTCCCCCTCCCTATTGCCACGGCGGAACTCATCGCCG
CCTGCCTTGCCCGCTGCTGGACAGGGGCTCGGCTGTTGGGCACTGACAATTCCGTGGTGTTGTCGGGGAA
ATCATCGTCCTTTCCTTGGCTGCTCGCCTGTGTTGCCACCTGGATTCTGCGCGGGACGTCCTTCTGCTAC
GTCCCTTCGGCCCTCAATCCAGCGGACCTTCCTTCCCGCGGCCTGCTGCCGGCTCTGCGGCCTCTTCCGC
GTCTTCGCCTTCGCCCTCAGACGAGTCGGATCTCCCTTTGGGCCGCCTCCCCGCATCGATACCGTCGACC
TCGATCGAGACCTAGAAAAACATGGAGCAATCACAAGTAGCAATACAGCAGCTACCAATGCTGATTGTGC
CTGGCTAGAAGCACAAGAGGAGGAGGAGGTGGGTTTTCCAGTCACACCTCAGGTACCTTTAAGACCAATG
ACTTACAAGGCAGCTGTAGATCTTAGCCACTTTTTAAAAGAAAAGGGGGGACTGGAAGGGCTAATTCACT
CCCAACGAAGACAAGATATCCTTGATCTGTGGATCTACCACACACAAGGCTACTTCCCTGATTGGCAGAA
CTACACACCAGGGCCAGGGATCAGATATCCACTGACCTTTGGATGGTGCTACAAGCTAGTACCAGTTGAG
CAAGAGAAGGTAGAAGAAGCCAATGAAGGAGAGAACACCCGCTTGTTACACCCTGTGAGCCTGCATGGGA
TGGATGACCCGGAGAGAGAAGTATTAGAGTGGAGGTTTGACAGCCGCCTAGCATTTCATCACATGGCCCG
AGAGCTGCATCCGGACTGTACTGGGTCTCTCTGGTTAGACCAGATCTGAGCCTGGGAGCTCTCTGGCTAA
CTAGGGAACCCACTGCTTAAGCCTCAATAAAGCTTGCCTTGAGTGCTTCAAGTAGTGTGTGCCCGTCTGT
TGTGTGACTCTGGTAACTAGAGATCCCTCAGACCCTTTTAGTCAGTGTGGAAAATCTCTAGCAGGGCCCG
TTTAAACCCGCTGATCAGCCTCGACTGTGCCTTCTAGTTGCCAGCCATCTGTTGTTTGCCCCTCCCCCGT
GCCTTCCTTGACCCTGGAAGGTGCCACTCCCACTGTCCTTTCCTAATAAAATGAGGAAATTGCATCGCAT
TGTCTGAGTAGGTGTCATTCTATTCTGGGGGGTGGGGTGGGGCAGGACAGCAAGGGGGAGGATTGGGAAG
ACAATAGCAGGCATGCTGGGGATGCGGTGGGCTCTATGGCTTCTGAGGCGGAAAGAACCAGCTGGGGCTC
TAGGGGGTATCCCC
[124 nt withheld, positions 7645-7768]
C
[91 nt withheld, positions 7770-7860]
A
[49 nt withheld, positions 7862-7910]
CCTTTGACGTTGGAGTCCACGTTCTTT
[37 nt withheld, positions 7938-7974]
ACCCTATCTCGGTCTATTCTTTTGATTTATAAGGGATTTTGCCGATTTCGGCCTATTGGTTAAAAAATGA
GCTGATTTAACAAAAATTTAACGCGAATTAATTCTGTGGAATGTGTGTCAGTTAGGGTGTGGAAAGTCCC
CAGGCTCCCCAGCAGGCAGAAGTATGCAAAGCATGCATCTCAATTAGTCAGCAACCAGGTGTGGAAAGTC
CCCAGGCTCCCCAGCAGGCAGAAGTATGCAAAGCATGCATCTCAATTAGTCAGCAACCATAGTCCCGCCC
CTAACTCCGCCCATCCCGCCCCTAACTCCGCCCAGTTCCGCCCATTCTCCGCCCCATGGCTGACTAATTT
TTTTTATTTATGCAGAGGCCGAGGCCGCCTCTGCCTCTGAGCTATTCCAGAAGTAGTGAGGAGGCTTTTT
TGGAGGCCTAGGCTTTTGCAAAAAGCTCCCGGGAGCTTGTATATCCATTTTCGGATCTGATCAGCACGTG
TTGACAATTAATCATCGGCATAGTATATCGGCATAGTATAATACGACAAGGTGAGGAACTAAACCATGGC
CAAGTTGACCAGTGCCGTTCCGGTGCTCACCGCGCGCGACGTCGCCGGAGCGGTCGAGTTCTGGACCGAC
CGGCTCGGGTTCTCCCGGGACTTCGTGGAGGACGACTTCGCCGGTGTGGTCCGGGACGACGTGACCCTGT
TCATCAGCGCGGTCCAGGACCAGGTGGTGCCGGACAACACCCTGGCCTGGGTGTGGGTGCGCGGCCTGGA
CGAGCTGTACGCCGAGTGGTCGGAGGTCGTGTCCACGAACTTCCGGGACGCCTCCGGGCCGGCCATGACC
GAGATCGGCGAGCAGCCGTGGGGGCGGGAGTTCGCCCTGCGCGACCCGGCCGGCAACTGCGTGCACTTCG
TGGCCGAGGAGCAGGACTGACACGTGCTACGAGATTTCGATTCCACCGCCGCCTTCTATGAAAGGTTGGG
CTTCGGAATCGTTTTCCGGGACGCCGGCTGGATGATCCTCCAGCGCGGGGATCTCATGCTGGAGTTCTTC
GCCCACCCCAACTTGTTTATTGCAGCTTATAATGGTTACAAATAAAGCAATAGCATCACAAATTTCACAA
ATAAAGCATTTTTTTCACTGCATTCTAGTTGTGGTTTGTCCAAACTCATCAATGTATCTTATCATGTCTG
TATACCGTCGACCTCTAGCTAGAGCTTGGCGTAATCATGGTCATAGCTGTTTCCTGTGTGAAATTGTTAT
CCGCTCACAATTCCACACAACATACGAGCCGGAAGCATAAAGTGTAAAGCCTGGGGTGCCTAATGAGTGA
GCTAACTCACATTAATTGCGTTGCGCTCACTGCCCGCTTTCCAGTCGGGAAACCTGTCGTGCCAGCTGCA
TTAATGAATCGGCCAACGCGCGGGGAGAGGCGGTTTGCGTATTGGGCGCTCTTCCGCTTCCTCGCTCACT
GACTCGCTGCGCTCGGTCGTTCGGCTGCGGCGAGCGGTATCAGCTCACTCAAAGGCGGTAATACGGTTAT
CCACAGAATCAGGGGATAACGCAGGAAAGAACATGTGAGCAAAAGGCCAGCAAAAGGCCAGGAACCGTAA
AAAGGCCGCGTTGCTGGCGTTTTTCCATAGGCTCCGCCCCCCTGACGAGCATCACAAAAATCGACGCTCA
AGTCAGAGGTGGCGAAACCCGACAGGACTATAAAGATACCAGGCGTTTCCCCCTGGAAGCTCCCTCGTGC
GCTCTCCTGTTCCGACCCTGCCGCTTACCGGATACCTGTCCGCCTTTCTCCCTTCGGGAAGCGTGGCGCT
TTCTCATAGCTCACGCTGTAGGTATCTCAGTTCGGTGTAGGTCGTTCGCTCCAAGCTGGGCTGTGTGCAC
GAACCCCCCGTTCAGCCCGACCGCTGCGCCTTATCCGGTAACTATCGTCTTGAGTCCAACCCGGTAAGAC
ACGACTTATCGCCACTGGCAGCAGCCACTGGTAACAGGATTAGCAGAGCGAGGTATGTAGGCGGTGCTAC
AGAGTTCTTGAAGTGGTGGCCTAACTACGGCTACACTAGAAGAACAGTATTTGGTATCTGCGCTCTGCTG
AAGCCAGTTACCTTCGGAAAAAGAGTTGGTAGCTCTTGATCCGGCAAACAAACCACCGCTGGTAGCGGTG
GTTTTTTTGTTTGCAAGCAGCAGATTACGCGCAGAAAAAAAGGATCTCAAGAAGATCCTTTGATCTTTTC
TACGGGGTCTGACGCTCAGTGGAACGAAAACTCACGTTAAGGGATTTTGGTCATGAGATTATCAAAAAGG
ATCTTCACCTAGATCCTTTTAAATTAAAAATGAAGTTTTAAATCAATCTAAAGTATATATGAGTAAACTT
GGTCTGACAGTTACCAATGCTTAATCAGTGAGGCACCTATCTCAGCGATCTGTCTATTTCGTTCATCCAT
AGTTGCCTGACTCCCCGTCGTGTAGATAACTACGATACGGGAGGGCTTACCATCTGGCCCCAGTGCTGCA
ATGATACCGCGAGACCCACGCTCACCGGCTCCAGATTTATCAGCAATAAACCAGCCAGCCGGAAGGGCCG
AGCGCAGAAGTGGTCCTGCAACTTTATCCGCCTCCATCCAGTCTATTAATTGTTGCCGGGAAGCTAGAGT
AAGTAGTTCGCCAGTTAATAGTTTGCGCAACGTTGTTGCCATTGCTACAGGCATCGTGGTGTCACGCTCG
TCGTTTGGTATGGCTTCATTCAGCTCCGGTTCCCAACGATCAAGGCGAGTTACATGATCCCCCATGTTGT
GCAAAAAAGCGGTTAGCTCCTTCGGTCCTCCGATCGTTGTCAGAAGTAAGTTGGCCGCAGTGTTATCACT
CATGGTTATGGCAGCACTGCATAATTCTCTTACTGTCATGCCATCCGTAAGATGCTTTTCTGTGACTGGT
GAGTACTCAACCAAGTCATTCTGAGAATAGTGTATGCGGCGACCGAGTTGCTCTTGCCCGGCGTCAATAC
GGGATAATACCGCGCCACATAGCAGAACTTTAAAAGTGCTCATCATTGGAAAACGTTCTTCGGGGCGAAA
ACTCTCAAGGATCTTACCGCTGTTGAGATCCAGTTCGATGTAACCCACTCGTGCACCCAACTGATCTTCA
GCATCTTTTACTTTCACCAGCGTTTCTGGGTGAGCAAAAACAGGAAGGCAAAATGCCGCAAAAAAGGGAA
TAAGGGCGACACGGAAATGTTGAATACTCATACTCTTCCTTTTTCAATATTATTGAAGCATTTATCAGGG
TTATTGTCTCATGAGCGGATACATATTTGAATGTATTTAGAAAAATAAACAAATAGGGGTTCCGCGCACA
TTTCCCCGAAAAGTGCCACCTGAC
